>Addgene plasmid #195869 | RENBP_11-427_BioN | addgene full sequence | sequence record 387258 | Addgene NGS Result
TTCTCTGTCACAGAATGAAAATTTTTCTGTCATCTCTTCGTTATTAATGTTTGTAATTGACTGAATATCA
ACGCTTATTTGCAGCCTGAATGGCGAATGGG
[124 nt withheld, positions 102-225]
C
[91 nt withheld, positions 227-317]
A
[49 nt withheld, positions 319-367]
CCTTTGACGTTGGAGTCCACGTTCTT
[37 nt withheld, positions 394-430]
ACCCTATCTCGGTCTATTCTTTTGATTTATAAGGGATTTTGCCGATTTCGGCCTATTGGTTAAAAAATGA
GCTGATTTAACAAAAATTTAACGCGAATTTTAACAAAATATTAACGCTTACAATTTAGGTGGCACTTTTC
GGGGAAATGTGCGCGGAACCCCTATTTGTTTATTTTTCTAAATACATTCAAATATGTATCCGCTCATGAG
ACAATAACCCTGATAAATGCTTCAATAATATTGAAAAAGGAAGAGTATGAGTATTCAACATTTCCGTGTC
GCCCTTATTCCCTTTTTTGCGGCATTTTGCCTTCCTGTTTTTGCTCACCCAGAAACGCTGGTGAAAGTAA
AAGATGCTGAAGATCAGTTGGGTGCACGAGTGGGTTACATCGAACTGGATCTCAACAGCGGTAAGATCCT
TGAGAGTTTTCGCCCCGAAGAACGTTTTCCAATGATGAGCACTTTTAAAGTTCTGCTATGTGGCGCGGTA
TTATCCCGTATTGACGCCGGGCAAGAGCAACTCGGTCGCCGCATACACTATTCTCAGAATGACTTGGTTG
AGTACTCACCAGTCACAGAAAAGCATCTTACGGATGGCATGACAGTAAGAGAATTATGCAGTGCTGCCAT
AACCATGAGTGATAACACTGCGGCCAACTTACTTCTGACAACGATCGGAGGACCGAAGGAGCTAACCGCT
TTTTTGCACAACATGGGGGATCATGTAACTCGCCTTGATCGTTGGGAACCGGAGCTGAATGAAGCCATAC
CAAACGACGAGCGTGACACCACGATGCCTGTAGCAATGGCAACAACGTTGCGCAAACTATTAACTGGCGA
ACTACTTACTCTAGCTTCCCGGCAACAATTAATAGACTGGATGGAGGCGGATAAAGTTGCAGGACCACTT
CTGCGCTCGGCCCTTCCGGCTGGCTGGTTTATTGCTGATAAATCTGGAGCCGGTGAGCGTGGGTCTCGCG
GTATCATTGCAGCACTGGGGCCAGATGGTAAGCCCTCCCGTATCGTAGTTATCTACACGACGGGGAGTCA
GGCAACTATGGATGAACGAAATAGACAGATCGCTGAGATAGGTGCCTCACTGATTAAGCATTGGTAACTG
TCAGACCAAGTTTACTCATATATACTTTAGATTGATTTAAAACTTCATTTTTAATTTAAAAGGATCTAGG
TGAAGATCCTTTTTGATAATCTCATGACCAAAATCCCTTAACGTGAGTTTTCGTTCCACTGAGCGTCAGA
CCCCGTAGAAAAGATCAAAGGATCTTCTTGAGATCCTTTTTTTCTGCGCGTAATCTGCTGCTTGCAAACA
AAAAAACCACCGCTACCAGCGGTGGTTTGTTTGCCGGATCAAGAGCTACCAACTCTTTTTCCGAAGGTAA
CTGGCTTCAGCAGAGCGCAGATACCAAATACTGTTCTTCTAGTGTAGCCGTAGTTAGGCCACCACTTCAA
GAACTCTGTAGCACCGCCTACATACCTCGCTCTGCTAATCCTGTTACCAGTGGCTGCTGCCAGTGGCGAT
AAGTCGTGTCTTACCGGGTTGGACTCAAGACGATAGTTACCGGATAAGGCGCAGCGGTCGGGCTGAACGG
GGGGTTCGTGCACACAGCCCAGCTTGGAGCGAACGACCTACACCGAACTGAGATACCTACAGCGTGAGCT
ATGAGAAAGCGCCACGCTTCCCGAAGGGAGAAAGGCGGACAGGTATCCGGTAAGCGGCAGGGTCGGAACA
GGAGAGCGCACGAGGGAGCTTCCAGGGGGAAACGCCTGGTATCTTTATAGTCCTGTCGGGTTTCGCCACC
TCTGACTTGAGCGTCGATTTTTGTGATGCTCGTCAGGGGGGCGGAGCCTATGGAAAAACGCCAGCAACGC
GGCCTTTTTACGGTTCCTGGCCTTTTGCTGGCCTTTTGCTCACATGTTCTTTCCTGCGTTATCCCCTGAT
TCTGTGGATAACCGTATTACCGCCTTTGAGTGAGCTGATACCGCTCGCCGCAGCCGAACGACCGAGCGCA
GCGAGTCAGTGAGCGAGGAAGCGGAAGAGCGCCTGATGCGGTATTTTCTCCTTACGCATCTGTGCGGTAT
TTCACACCGCATAGACCAGCCGCGTAACCTGGCAAAATCGGTTACGGTTGAGTAATAAATGGATGCCCTG
CGTAAGCGGGTGTGGGCGGACAATAAAGTCTTAAACTGAACAAAATAGATCTAAACTATGACAATAAAGT
CTTAAACTAGACAGAATAGTTGTAAACTGAAATCAGTCCAGTTATGCTGTGAAAAAGCATACTGGACTTT
TGTTATGGCTAAAGCAAACTCTTCATTTTCTGAAGTGCAAATTGCCCGTCGTATTAAAGAGGGGCGTGGC
CAAGGGCATGGTAAAGACTATATTCGCGGCGTTGTGACAATTTACCGAACAACTCCGCGGCCGGGAAGCC
GATCTCGGCTTGAACGAATTGTTAGGTGGCGGTACTTGGGTCGATATCAAAGTGCATCACTTCTTCCCGT
ATGCCCAACTTTGTATAGAGAGCCACTGCGGGATCGTCACCGTAATCTGCTTGCACGTAGATCACATAAG
CACCAAGCGCGTTGGCCTCATGCTTGAGGAGATTGATGAGCGCGGTGGCAATGCCCTGCCTCCGGTGCTC
GCCGGAGACTGCGAGATCATAGATATAGATCTCACTACGCGGCTGCTCAAACTTGGGCAGAACGTAAGCC
GCGAGAGCGCCAACAACCGCTTCTTGGTCGAAGGCAGCAAGCGCGATGAATGTCTTACTACGGAGCAAGT
TCCCGAGGTAATCGGAGTCCGGCTGATGTTGGGAGTAGGTGGCTACGTCTCCGAACTCACGACCGAAAAG
ATCAAGAGCAGCCCGCATGGATTTGACTTGGTCAGGGCCGAGCCTACATGTGCGAATGATGCCCATACTT
GAGCCACCTAACTTTGTTTTAGGGCGACTGCCCTGCTGCGTAACATCGTTGCTGCTCCATAACATCAAAC
ATCGACCCACGGCGTAACGCGCTTGCTGCTTGGATGCCCGAGGCATAGACTGTACAAAAAAACAGTCATA
ACAAGCCATGAAAACCGCCACTGCGCCGTTACCACCGCTGCGTTCGGTCAAGGTTCTGGACCAGTTGCGT
GAGCGCATACGCTACTTGCATTACAGTTTACGAACCGAACAGGCTTATGTCAACTGGGTTCGTGCCTTCA
TCCGTTTCCACGGTGTGCGTCACCCGGCAACCTTGGGCAGCAGCGAAGTCGAGGCATTTCTGTCCTGGCT
GGCGAACGAGCGCAAGGTTTCGGTCTCCACGCATCGTCAGGCATTGGCGGCCTTGCTGTTCTTCTACGGC
AAGGTGCTGTGCACGGATCTGCCCTTGCTTCAGGAGATCGGTAGACCTCGGCCGTCGCGGCGCTTGCCGG
TGGTGCTGACCCCGGATGAAGTGGTTCGCATCCTCGGTTTTCTGGAAGGCGAGCATCGTTTGTTCGCCCA
GGACTCTAGCTATAGTTCTAGTGGTTGGCTACGTACCCGTAGTGGCTATGGCAGGGCTTGCCGCCCCGAC
GTTGGCTGCGAGCCCTGGGCCTTCACCCGAACTTGGGGGTTGGGGTGGGGAAAAGGAAGAAACGCGGGCG
TATTGGTCCCAATGGGGTCTCGGTGGGGTATCGACAGAGTGCCAGCCCTGGGACCGAACCCCGCGTTTAT
GAACAAACGACCCAACACCCGTGCGTTTTATTCTGTCTTTTTATTGCCGTCATAGCGCGGGTTCCTTCCG
GTATTGTCTCCTTCCGTGTTTCAGTTAGCCTCCCCCATCTCCCGGTACTTCATTTTTCTGCACTACGCAG
GGATATTTCACCGCCCATCCAGGGTTTTATTATTCCATCCTGCTCAAGTAATAAAGCCCCCTGTTTGTCT
ATTCCGCGTGAAATGCCAAATATTTCTTTATCACCAATGATAAGTTTCACTGGGCGATTAATAAAATTAT
CCAGCTTTTCCCAGCGCGACAGATAAGGTGCCAATCCTTCTTGTTCGAAGAGTTCCAACGCAGCACGTAA
TTCACGTATTAGCATGGCCGCCAACGTATTACGATCGAGATTGATCCCCGCTTCCTGCAGCGTGATCCAC
CCCTGATTAACGACACTCTCTTCAACACGGCGCATTGCCATGTTGATCCCGGCTCCAATGACTATTTGCG
CCGCATCGCCAGTTTTGCCAGTCAGCTCCACCAGAATGCCTGCCAGCTTGCGATCCTGCAGATAGAGGTC
ATTAGGCCATTTAACACGAACTTTATCTGCACCCAGCTTGCGTAATACTTCCGCCATCACGATACCGATA
ACCAGACTTAAACCAATCGCCGCCGCCGGGCCTTGTTCCAGACGCCAGAACATCGACAAATATAAGTTTG
CGCCAAAAGGCGAAAACCATTTCCGACCCCGGCGACCACGGCCAGCCTGCTGGTATTCTGCAATGCAAGC
ATCGCCCGATTTAAGCTCTCCGATACGATCAAGAAGGTACTGATTCGTGGAGTCAATCACTGGCAGCACG
GCTACACTACCGCCATCCAGCTGACCCAATATCTGTTTAGCATTAAGTAACTGGATAGGCTCAGGCAGGC
TGTATCCTTTACCCGGAACGGTAAAGACATCAACGCCCCAGTCACGCAGTGTCTGAATGTGTTTATTAAT
AGCCGCCCGGCTCATTCCCAGCGTTTCACCCAACTGCTCGCCAGAGTGAAATTCACCGTTCGCTAACAGG
GCAATCAATTTCAGTGGCACGGTGTTATCCTTCATGGCTCGAGATCCCGGGTGATCAAGTCTTCGTCGAG
TGATTGTAAATAAAATGTAATTTACAGTATAGTATTTTAATTAATATACAAATGATTTGATAATAATTCT
TATTTAACTATAATATATTGTGTTGGGTTGAATTAAAGGTCCGTATACTCCGGAATATTAATAGATCATG
GAGATAATTAAAATGATAACCATCTCGCAAATAAATAAGTATTTTACTGTTTTCGTAACAGTTTTGTAAT
AAAAAAACCTATAAATATTCCGGATTATTCATACCGTCCCACCATCGGGCGCGGATCCCGATGAGCGGCC
TGAACGATATTTTTGAAGCGCAGAAAATTGAATGGCATGAAGGCAGCGCTGGAGGTTCAGGTATGGAGAA
AGAGCGAGAGACTCTGCAGGCCTGGAAGGAGCGCGTGGGGCAGGAGCTGGACCGCGTGGTGGCTTTCTGG
ATGGAGCACTCCCACGACCAGGAGCACGGGGGCTTCTTCACGTGCCTTGGCCGCGAGGGGCGGGTGTATG
ATGACCTCAAGTATGTGTGGCTGCAGGGGAGGCAGGTATGGATGTATTGTCGCCTGTACCGCACTTTCGA
GCGCTTCCGCCATGCTCAGCTTCTGGACGCAGCAAAAGCAGGTGGTGAGTTCTTGCTGCGGTATGCCCGG
GTGGCACCTCCTGGCAAGAAGTGTGCCTTTGTGCTGACTCGGGACGGCCGCCCGGTCAAGGTGCAGCGAA
CCATCTTCAGTGAGTGTTTCTACACCATGGCCATGAACGAGCTGTGGAGAGCCACAGGGGAAGTGCGGTA
CCAGACGGAAGCGGTGGAGATGATGGATCAGATCGTCCACTGGGTGCAGGAGGACGCGTCGGGACTGGGC
CGGCCCCAGCTCCAGGGGGCCCCGGCTGCGGAGCCCATGGCGGTGCCCATGATGCTACTGAACCTGGTGG
AGCAGCTCGGGGAGGCAGATGAGGAGCTGGCGGGCAAATACGCAGAGCTGGGGGACTGGTGCGCCCGGAG
GATTCTGCAGCACGTGCAGAGGGATGGACAAGCTGTGCTGGAGAATGTGTCAGAGGGTGGCAAGGAACTT
CCTGGCTGCCTGGGGAGACAGCAGAACCCAGGCCACACGCTGGAAGCCGGCTGGTTTCTGCTCCGTCATT
GCATTCGGAAAGGCGACCCCGAACTTCGAGCCCACGTGATTGACAAGTTCCTATTGTTGCCCTTCCACTC
CGGATGGGACCCTGACCACGGAGGCCTCTTTTACTTCCAGGATGCTGATAACTTCTGCCCCACCCAGCTG
GAGTGGGCCATGAAGCTCTGGTGGCCACACAGTGAAGCCATGATTGCCTTCCTCATGGGTTACAGTGACA
GTGGGGACCCTGTGCTGCTGCGCCTCTTCTACCAAGTGGCTGAGTACACCTTCCGCCAGTTTCGCGATCC
CGAGTACGGGGAATGGTTTGGCTACCTGAGCCGAGAGGGCAAGGTGGCCCTCTCCATCAAGGGAGGTCCT
TTCAAAGGCTGCTTCCACGTGCCGCGGTGCCTAGCCATGTGCGAGGAGATGCTGGGCGCCCTGCTGAGCC
GTCCTGCACCCGCTCCTTCCCCAGCTCCTACACCTGCATGTAGAGGAGCAGAAGGCGGAAGTGGACATCA
CCACCATCATCACTGATGAAGCTTGTCGAGAAGTACTAGAGGATCATAATCAGCCATACCACATTTGTAG
AGGTTTTACTTGCTTTAAAAAACCTCCCACACCTCCCCCTGAACCTGAAACATAAAATGAATGCAATTGT
TGTTGTTAACTTGTTTATTGCAGCTTATAATGGTTACAAATAAAGCAATAGCATCACAAATTTCACAAAT
AAAGCATTTTTTTCACTGCATTCTAGTTGTGGTTTGTCCAAACTCATCAATGTATCTTATCATGTCTGGA
TCTGATCACTGCTTGAGCCTAGGAGATCCGAACCAGATAAGTGAAATCTAGTTCCAAACTATTTTGTCAT
TTTTAATTTTCGTATTAGCTTACGACGCTACACCCAGTTCCCATCTATTTTGTCACTCTTCCCTAAATAA
TCCTTAAAAACTCCATTTCCACCCCTCCCAGTTCCCAACTATTTTGTCCGCCCACAGCGGGGCATTTTTC
TTCCTGTTATGTTTTTAATCAAACATCCTGCCAACTCCATGTGACAAACCGTCATCTTCGGCTACTTT
Features (pLannotate 1.2.2; 18 found; start..end, strand, type, name):
     81..97      +  CDS            lacZα (fragment): LacZα fragment of β-galactosidase; lacZ fragment
    102..556     +  rep_origin     f1 ori (sequence partly withheld): f1 bacteriophage origin of replication; arrow indicates direction of (+) strand synthesis
    582..686     +  promoter       AmpR promoter: bla
    687..1547    +  CDS            AmpR: β-lactamase; bla; confers resistance to ampicillin, carbenicillin, and related antibiotics
   1718..2306    +  rep_origin     ori: high-copy-number ColE1/pMB1/pBR322/pUC origin of replication
   2492..2543    -  misc_feature   bom (fragment): basis of mobility region from pBR322
   2611..2835    -  mobile_element Tn7R: mini-Tn7 element (right end of the Tn7 transposon) Tn7
   2902..3435    -  CDS            GmR: gentamycin acetyltransferase; aacC1; confers resistance to gentamycin
   3605..3633    -  promoter       Pc promoter: intI1 (promoter lies within the coding sequence); class 1 integron promoter
   3611..3970    -  CDS            YPR2_ECOLX (fragment): Protein predicted: Swiss-Prot protein existence level 4. From Escherichia coli.
   4141..4189    -  polyA_signal   HSV TK poly(A) signal: herpes simplex virus thymidine kinase polyadenylation signal (Cole and Stacy, 1985)
   4263..5225    -  CDS            birA: BIRA_ECOLI - Also known as bioR, dhbB. Experimental evidence at protein level: Swiss-Prot protein existence level 1. Acts both as a biotin--[acetyl-CoA-carboxylase] ligase and a biotin-operon repressor. In the presence of ATP, BirA activates biotin to form the BirA-biotinyl-5'-adenylate (BirA-bio-5'-AMP or holoBirA) complex. HoloBirA can either transfer the biotinyl moiety to the biotin carboxyl carrier protein (BCCP) subunit of acetyl-CoA carboxylase, or bind to the biotin operator site and inhibit transcription of the operon. From Escherichia coli (strain K12).
   5262..5371    -  promoter       p10 promoter: baculovirus promoter for expression in insect cells
   5395..5486    +  promoter       polyhedrin promoter: polh from Autographa californica; promoter for the baculovirus polyhedrin gene
   5603..6853    +  CDS            RENBP: RENBP_HUMAN - Experimental evidence at protein level: Swiss-Prot protein existence level 1. Catalyzes the interconversion of N-acetylglucosamine to N- acetylmannosamine. Binds to renin forming a protein complex called high molecular weight (HMW) renin and inhibits renin activity. Involved in the N-glycolylneuraminic acid (Neu5Gc) degradation pathway: although human is not able to catalyze formation of Neu5Gc due to the inactive CMAHP enzyme, Neu5Gc is present in food and must be degraded. From Homo sapiens (Human).
   6912..6995    +  CDS            large T antigen (fragment): large T antigen from SV40 (simian virus 40)
   7018..7152    +  polyA_signal   SV40 poly(A) signal: SV40 polyadenylation signal
   7181..7346    -  mobile_element Tn7L: mini-Tn7 element (left end of the Tn7 transposon) Tn7
