[The description below was written by a language model from this plasmid's Addgene catalogue record and pLannotate feature annotations shown in this document.]
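Description:
RENBP_11-427_BioN is a baculovirus transfer (donor) plasmid built on pFBD-BirA, a modified pFastBac Dual backbone, for producing a fragment of human RENBP in insect cells. The 7,428-nt plasmid is maintained in E. coli through a high-copy ColE1/pUC-type origin with ampicillin resistance (AmpR), and it also carries an f1 origin. The expression region is flanked by the Tn7R and Tn7L ends of a mini-Tn7 element, which also encloses a gentamicin resistance gene. In pFastBac-type systems this arrangement lets the whole cassette transpose into a baculovirus bacmid, with gentamicin marking the transposed segment.

Two divergent baculovirus late promoters drive the payload. The polyhedrin promoter expresses the 1,251-bp RENBP insert, terminated by an SV40 polyadenylation signal. The construct name indicates residues 11–427, and the record cautions that this may not be the full ORF. RENBP encodes the renin-binding protein, which interconverts N-acetylglucosamine and N-acetylmannosamine. The insert was introduced by ligation-independent cloning and carries an N-terminal biotin-acceptor peptide with a flexible linker, plus a C-terminal linker and hexahistidine tag for metal-affinity purification. In the opposite orientation, the p10 promoter drives E. coli birA, the biotin ligase, followed by an HSV TK polyadenylation signal. Co-expression of BirA from the same virus should allow in vivo biotinylation of the N-terminal acceptor tag, giving site-specifically biotinylated protein that can be captured on streptavidin.

The stated purpose is baculovirus expression for structure determination, and the depositor notes that the construct belongs to a structural genomics effort within an NIH Alzheimer's disease target programme.
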