Addgene plasmid #195869: RENBP_11-427_BioN
Purpose: Baculovirus expression for structure determination; may not be full ORF
Depositing lab: Cheryl Arrowsmith. Depositing organization: University of Toronto.
Backbone
  Vector backbone: pFBD-BirA
  Backbone manufacturer: pFastBac Dual Modified
  Vector type: pFBD-BirA, Baculovirus Expression
Growth in bacteria
  Bacterial resistance: Ampicillin, 100 μg/mL
  Growth temperature: 37°C
  Growth strain: DH5alpha
  Copy number: High Copy
Gene/Insert
  Gene/Insert name: RENBP
  Species: H. sapiens (human)
  Insert size (bp): 1251
  Entrez Gene: RENBP (a.k.a. RBP, RNBP)
  Promoter: Polyhedrin
  Tag / fusion protein: MSGLNDIFEAQKIEWHEGSAGGSG (N terminal on insert); GGSGHHHHHH (C terminal on insert)
  Cloning method: Ligation Independent Cloning
  Sequencing primers: 5′ pFBOH-fwd (5'-CCGGATTATTCATACCGTCCCACCA-3'); 3′ pFBOH-rev (5'-CTGATTATGATCCTCTAGTACTTCT-3')
Terms and licenses: Academic/Nonprofit Terms; Industry Terms: Not Available to Industry
Depositor comments: SGC structures for NIH Treat-AD Project
How to cite: RENBP_11-427_BioN was a gift from Cheryl Arrowsmith (Addgene plasmid # 195869 ; http://n2t.net/addgene:195869 ; RRID:Addgene_195869)
