>Addgene plasmid #195869 | RENBP_11-427_BioN | depositor partial sequence | sequence record 380019 | Insert Sequence
ATGGAGAAAGAGCGAGAGACTCTGCAGGCCTGGAAGGAGCGCGTGGGGCAGGAGCTGGACCGCGTGGTGG
CTTTCTGGATGGAGCACTCCCACGACCAGGAGCACGGGGGCTTCTTCACGTGCCTTGGCCGCGAGGGGCG
GGTGTATGATGACCTCAAGTATGTGTGGCTGCAGGGGAGGCAGGTATGGATGTATTGTCGCCTGTACCGC
ACTTTCGAGCGCTTCCGCCATGCTCAGCTTCTGGACGCAGCAAAAGCAGGTGGTGAGTTCTTGCTGCGGT
ATGCCCGGGTGGCACCTCCTGGCAAGAAGTGTGCCTTTGTGCTGACTCGGGACGGCCGCCCGGTCAAGGT
GCAGCGAACCATCTTCAGTGAGTGTTTCTACACCATGGCCATGAACGAGCTGTGGAGAGCCACAGGGGAA
GTGCGGTACCAGACGGAAGCGGTGGAGATGATGGATCAGATCGTCCACTGGGTGCAGGAGGACGCGTCGG
GACTGGGCCGGCCCCAGCTCCAGGGGGCCCCGGCTGCGGAGCCCATGGCGGTGCCCATGATGCTACTGAA
CCTGGTGGAGCAGCTCGGGGAGGCAGATGAGGAGCTGGCGGGCAAATACGCAGAGCTGGGGGACTGGTGC
GCCCGGAGGATTCTGCAGCACGTGCAGAGGGATGGACAAGCTGTGCTGGAGAATGTGTCAGAGGGTGGCA
AGGAACTTCCTGGCTGCCTGGGGAGACAGCAGAACCCAGGCCACACGCTGGAAGCCGGCTGGTTTCTGCT
CCGTCATTGCATTCGGAAAGGCGACCCCGAACTTCGAGCCCACGTGATTGACAAGTTCCTATTGTTGCCC
TTCCACTCCGGATGGGACCCTGACCACGGAGGCCTCTTTTACTTCCAGGATGCTGATAACTTCTGCCCCA
CCCAGCTGGAGTGGGCCATGAAGCTCTGGTGGCCACACAGTGAAGCCATGATTGCCTTCCTCATGGGTTA
CAGTGACAGTGGGGACCCTGTGCTGCTGCGCCTCTTCTACCAAGTGGCTGAGTACACCTTCCGCCAGTTT
CGCGATCCCGAGTACGGGGAATGGTTTGGCTACCTGAGCCGAGAGGGCAAGGTGGCCCTCTCCATCAAGG
GAGGTCCTTTCAAAGGCTGCTTCCACGTGCCGCGGTGCCTAGCCATGTGCGAGGAGATGCTGGGCGCCCT
GCTGAGCCGTCCTGCACCCGCTCCTTCCCCAGCTCCTACACCTGCATGTAGAGGAGCAGAA
